Addgene plasmid #127824: pNH-TrxT-G-T136D-S15
Purpose: Production of recombinant human ribosomal protein S15
Depositing lab: Ivanhoe Leung. Depositing organization: University of Auckland. Publication: An improved method for the heterologous production of soluble human ribosomal proteins in Escherichia coli. Correddu D, Montano Lopez JJ, Vadakkedath PG, Lai A, Pernes JI, Watson PR, Leung IKH. Sci Rep. 2019 Jun 20;9(1):8884. doi: 10.1038/s41598-019-45323-8. PubMed 31222068.
Backbone
  Vector backbone: pNH-TrxT
  Vector type: Bacterial Expression
Growth in bacteria
  Bacterial resistance: Kanamycin, 50 μg/mL
  Growth temperature: 37°C
  Growth strain: DH5alpha
  Copy number: High Copy
Gene/Insert
  Gene/Insert name: RPS15 (alt name: Ribosomal protein S15)
  Species: H. sapiens (human)
  Mutation: T136D
  Entrez Gene: RPS15 (a.k.a. RIG, S15)
  Promoter: T7
  Tag / fusion protein: His6 - Thioredoxin - TEV (N terminal on backbone)
  Cloning method: Ligation Independent Cloning
Terms and licenses: Academic/Nonprofit Terms; Industry Terms: Not Available to Industry
How to cite: pNH-TrxT-G-T136D-S15 was a gift from Ivanhoe Leung (Addgene plasmid # 127824 ; http://n2t.net/addgene:127824 ; RRID:Addgene_127824)
