[The description below was written by a language model from this plasmid's Addgene catalogue record and pLannotate feature annotations shown in this document.]
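Description:
pNH-TrxT-G-T136D-S15 is a bacterial expression plasmid built on the pNH-TrxT backbone for producing recombinant human ribosomal protein S15 (RPS15) carrying a T136D substitution in E. coli. The 6.1 kb sequence has a pET-like layout. It is selected with kanamycin through an aph(3')-Ia KanR gene and replicates from a ColE1/pMB1-family origin, with adjacent bom and rop elements. The catalogue lists it as high copy, although rop is normally associated with copy-number restraint. An f1 origin is also present, along with short tetracycline-resistance fragments and a partial AmpR promoter that appear to be non-functional backbone remnants.

Expression is driven by a T7 promoter followed by a lac operator and the T7 gene 10 ribosome binding site. A plasmid-borne lacI gene supplies repressor, so transcription is held off until induction with IPTG in a host that provides T7 RNA polymerase. A T7 terminator closes the unit. According to the record, the backbone supplies an N-terminal His6–thioredoxin–TEV module. The feature table annotates the E. coli trxA coding sequence directly upstream of RPS15, but does not separately call the N-terminal His tag or the TEV site. Thioredoxin acts as a solubility-enhancing fusion partner, His6 allows metal-affinity purification, and the TEV protease site lets the tags be removed from S15. The His-tag and SET1 fragments annotated downstream of the insert are probably vector sequence lying beyond the insert's stop codon, though the record does not confirm this. The insert was introduced by ligation-independent cloning. The record does not explain the rationale for T136D or the "G" in the name. The associated work concerns improved soluble production of human ribosomal proteins in E. coli.
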