Features (pLannotate 1.2.2; 20 found; start..end, strand, type, name):
      1..19      +  promoter       T7 promoter: promoter for bacteriophage T7 RNA polymerase
     20..44      +  protein_bind   lac operator: The lac repressor binds to the lac operator to inhibit transcription in E. coli. This inhibition can be relieved by adding lactose or isopropyl-β-D-thiogalactopyranoside (IPTG). lac repressor encoded by lacI
     59..81      +  RBS            RBS: efficient ribosome binding site from bacteriophage T7 gene 10 (Olins and Rangwala, 1989)
    119..445     +  CDS            trxA: THIO_ECO57 - Experimental evidence at protein level: Swiss-Prot protein existence level 1. Participates in various redox reactions through the reversible oxidation of its active center dithiol to a disulfide and catalyzes dithiol-disulfide exchange reactions. From Escherichia coli O157:H7.
    482..916     +  CDS            RPS15 (sequence partly withheld): RS15_HUMAN - Also known as RIG. Experimental evidence at protein level: Swiss-Prot protein existence level 1. From Homo sapiens (Human).
    982..999     +  CDS            9xHis (fragment): 9xHis affinity tag
   1009..1058    +  CDS            SET1 (fragment): solubility-enhancement tag derived from T7 phage gene 10B
   1066..1113    +  terminator     T7 terminator: transcription terminator for bacteriophage T7 RNA polymerase
   1150..1578    +  rep_origin     f1 ori (sequence partly withheld): f1 bacteriophage origin of replication; arrow indicates direction of (+) strand synthesis
   1631..1688    +  promoter       AmpR promoter (fragment): bla
   1697..2512    -  CDS            KanR: aminoglycoside phosphotransferase; aph(3')-Ia; confers resistance to kanamycin in bacteria or G418 (Geneticin®) in eukaryotes
   2634..3222    +  rep_origin     ori: high-copy-number ColE1/pMB1/pBR322/pUC origin of replication
   3408..3547    -  misc_feature   bom: basis of mobility region from pBR322
   3649..3840    -  CDS            rop: Rop protein, which maintains plasmids at low copy number; rop
   3857..4237    +  CDS            YPB1_ECOLX: Protein predicted: Swiss-Prot protein existence level 4. From Escherichia coli.
   4309..4600    -  CDS            TcR (fragment): tetracycline efflux protein; tet; confers resistance to tetracycline
   4615..4636    -  protein_bind   CAP binding site: CAP binding activates transcription in the presence of cAMP. E. coli catabolite activator protein
   4649..5731    -  CDS            lacI: lac repressor; lacI; The lac repressor binds to the lac operator to inhibit transcription in E. coli. This inhibition can be relieved by adding lactose or isopropyl-β-D-thiogalactopyranoside (IPTG).
   5732..5809    -  promoter       lacI promoter: lacI
   5817..6096    -  CDS            TcR (fragment): tetracycline efflux protein; tet; confers resistance to tetracycline
>Addgene plasmid #127824 | pNH-TrxT-G-T136D-S15 | addgene full sequence | sequence record 252257 | Addgene NGS Result
TAATACGACTCACTATAGGGGAATTGTGAGCGGATAACAATTCCCCTCTAGAAATAATTTTGTTTAACTT
TAAGAAGGAGATATACATATGCACCATCATCATCATCATTCTTCTGGTATGAGCGATAAAATTATTCACC
TGACTGACGACAGTTTTGACACGGATGTACTCAAAGCGGACGGGGCGATCCTCGTCGATTTCTGGGCAGA
GTGGTGCGGTCCGTGCAAAATGATCGCCCCGATTCTGGATGAAATCGCTGACGAATATCAGGGCAAACTG
ACCGTTGCAAAACTGAACATCGATCAAAACCCTGGCACTGCGCCGAAATATGGCATCCGTGGTATCCCGA
CTCTGCTGCTGTTCAAAAACGGTGAAGTGGCGGCAACCAAAGTGGGCGCACTGTCTAAAGGTCAGTTGAA
AGAGTTCCTCGACGCTAACCTGGCCGGTACCGAGAACTTGTACTTCCAATCCGGCGGCGGC
[390 nt withheld, positions 482-871]
CCCGGCATCGGGGCCGACCACTCCTCCCGCTTCATCCCTCTCAAGTAACAGTAAAGGTGGATACGGATCC
GAATTCGAGCTCCGTCGACAAGCTTGCGGCCGCACTCGAGCACCACCACCACCACCACTGAGATCCGGCT
GCTAACAAAGCCCGAAAGGAAGCTGAGTTGGCTGCTGCCACCGCTGAGCAATAACTAGCATAACCCCTTG
GGGCCTCTAAACGGGTCTTGAGGGGTTTTTTGCTGAAAGGAGGAACTATATCCGGATTGGCGAATGGG
[124 nt withheld, positions 1150-1273]
C
[91 nt withheld, positions 1275-1365]
A
[49 nt withheld, positions 1367-1415]
CCTTTGACGTTGGAGTCCACGTTCTTT
[37 nt withheld, positions 1443-1479]
ACCCTATCTCGGTCTATTCTTTTGATTTATAAGGGATTTTGCCGATTTCGGCCTATTGGTTAAAAAATGA
GCTGATTTAACAAAAATTTAACGCGAATTTTAACAAAATATTAACGCTTACAATTTAGGTGGCACTTTTC
GGGGAAATGTGCGCGGAACCCCTATTTGTTTATTTTTCTAAATACATTCAAATATGTATCCGCTCATGAA
TTAATTCTTAGAAAAACTCATCGAGCATCAAATGAAACTGCAATTTATTCATATCAGGATTATCAATACC
ATATTTTTGAAAAAGCCGTTTCTGTAATGAAGGAGAAAACTCACCGAGGCAGTTCCATAGGATGGCAAGA
TCCTGGTATCGGTCTGCGATTCCGACTCGTCCAACATCAATACAACCTATTAATTTCCCCTCGTCAAAAA
TAAGGTTATCAAGTGAGAAATCACCATGAGTGACGACTGAATCCGGTGAGAATGGCAAAAGTTTATGCAT
TTCTTTCCAGACTTGTTCAACAGGCCAGCCATTACGCTCGTCATCAAAATCACTCGCATCAACCAAACCG
TTATTCATTCGTGATTGCGCCTGAGCGAGACGAAATACGCGATCGCTGTTAAAAGGACAATTACAAACAG
GAATCGAATGCAACCGGCGCAGGAACACTGCCAGCGCATCAACAATATTTTCACCTGAATCAGGATATTC
TTCTAATACCTGGAATGCTGTTTTCCCGGGGATCGCAGTGGTGAGTAACCATGCATCATCAGGAGTACGG
ATAAAATGCTTGATGGTCGGAAGAGGCATAAATTCCGTCAGCCAGTTTAGTCTGACCATCTCATCTGTAA
CATCATTGGCAACGCTACCTTTGCCATGTTTCAGAAACAACTCTGGCGCATCGGGCTTCCCATACAATCG
ATAGATTGTCGCACCTGATTGCCCGACATTATCGCGAGCCCATTTATACCCATATAAATCAGCATCCATG
TTGGAATTTAATCGCGGCCTAGAGCAAGACGTTTCCCGTTGAATATGGCTCATAACACCCCTTGTATTAC
TGTTTATGTAAGCAGACAGTTTTATTGTTCATGACCAAAATCCCTTAACGTGAGTTTTCGTTCCACTGAG
CGTCAGACCCCGTAGAAAAGATCAAAGGATCTTCTTGAGATCCTTTTTTTCTGCGCGTAATCTGCTGCTT
GCAAACAAAAAAACCACCGCTACCAGCGGTGGTTTGTTTGCCGGATCAAGAGCTACCAACTCTTTTTCCG
AAGGTAACTGGCTTCAGCAGAGCGCAGATACCAAATACTGTCCTTCTAGTGTAGCCGTAGTTAGGCCACC
ACTTCAAGAACTCTGTAGCACCGCCTACATACCTCGCTCTGCTAATCCTGTTACCAGTGGCTGCTGCCAG
TGGCGATAAGTCGTGTCTTACCGGGTTGGACTCAAGACGATAGTTACCGGATAAGGCGCAGCGGTCGGGC
TGAACGGGGGGTTCGTGCACACAGCCCAGCTTGGAGCGAACGACCTACACCGAACTGAGATACCTACAGC
GTGAGCTATGAGAAAGCGCCACGCTTCCCGAAGGGAGAAAGGCGGACAGGTATCCGGTAAGCGGCAGGGT
CGGAACAGGAGAGCGCACGAGGGAGCTTCCAGGGGGAAACGCCTGGTATCTTTATAGTCCTGTCGGGTTT
CGCCACCTCTGACTTGAGCGTCGATTTTTGTGATGCTCGTCAGGGGGGCGGAGCCTATGGAAAAACGCCA
GCAACGCGGCCTTTTTACGGTTCCTGGCCTTTTGCTGGCCTTTTGCTCACATGTTCTTTCCTGCGTTATC
CCCTGATTCTGTGGATAACCGTATTACCGCCTTTGAGTGAGCTGATACCGCTCGCCGCAGCCGAACGACC
GAGCGCAGCGAGTCAGTGAGCGAGGAAGCGGAAGAGCGCCTGATGCGGTATTTTCTCCTTACGCATCTGT
GCGGTATTTCACACCGCAATGGTGCACTCTCAGTACAATCTGCTCTGATGCCGCATAGTTAAGCCAGTAT
ACACTCCGCTATCGCTACGTGACTGGGTCATGGCTGCGCCCCGACACCCGCCAACACCCGCTGACGCGCC
CTGACGGGCTTGTCTGCTCCCGGCATCCGCTTACAGACAAGCTGTGACCGTCTCCGGGAGCTGCATGTGT
CAGAGGTTTTCACCGTCATCACCGAAACGCGCGAGGCAGCTGCGGTAAAGCTCATCAGCGTGGTCGTGAA
GCGATTCACAGATGTCTGCCTGTTCATCCGCGTCCAGCTCGTTGAGTTTCTCCAGAAGCGTTAATGTCTG
GCTTCTGATAAAGCGGGCCATGTTAAGGGCGGTTTTTTCCTGTTTGGTCACTGATGCCTCCGTGTAAGGG
GGATTTCTGTTCATGGGGGTAATGATACCGATGAAACGAGAGAGGATGCTCACGATACGGGTTACTGATG
ATGAACATGCCCGGTTACTGGAACGTTGTGAGGGTAAACAACTGGCGGTATGGATGCGGCGGGACCAGAG
AAAAATCACTCAGGGTCAATGCCAGCGCTTCGTTAATACAGATGTAGGTGTTCCACAGGGTAGCCAGCAG
CATCCTGCGATGCAGATCCGGAACATAATGGTGCAGGGCGCTGACTTCCGCGTTTCCAGACTTTACGAAA
CACGGAAACCGAAGACCATTCATGTTGTTGCTCAGGTCGCAGACGTTTTGCAGCAGCAGTCGCTTCACGT
TCGCTCGCGTATCGGTGATTCATTCTGCTAACCAGTAAGGCAACCCCGCCAGCCTAGCCGGGTCCTCAAC
GACAGGAGCACGATCATGCGCACCCGTGGGGCCGCCATGCCGGCGATAATGGCCTGCTTCTCGCCGAAAC
GTTTGGTGGCGGGACCAGTGACGAAGGCTTGAGCGAGGGCGTGCAAGATTCCGAATACCGCAAGCGACAG
GCCGATCATCGTCGCGCTCCAGCGAAAGCGGTCCTCGCCGAAAATGACCCAGAGCGCTGCCGGCACCTGT
CCTACGAGTTGCATGATAAAGAAGACAGTCATAAGTGCGGCGACGATAGTCATGCCCCGCGCCCACCGGA
AGGAGCTGACTGGGTTGAAGGCTCTCAAGGGCATCGGTCGAGATCCCGGTGCCTAATGAGTGAGCTAACT
TACATTAATTGCGTTGCGCTCACTGCCCGCTTTCCAGTCGGGAAACCTGTCGTGCCAGCTGCATTAATGA
ATCGGCCAACGCGCGGGGAGAGGCGGTTTGCGTATTGGGCGCCAGGGTGGTTTTTCTTTTCACCAGTGAG
ACGGGCAACAGCTGATTGCCCTTCACCGCCTGGCCCTGAGAGAGTTGCAGCAAGCGGTCCACGCTGGTTT
GCCCCAGCAGGCGAAAATCCTGTTTGATGGTGGTTAACGGCGGGATATAACATGAGCTGTCTTCGGTATC
GTCGTATCCCACTACCGAGATATCCGCACCAACGCGCAGCCCGGACTCGGTAATGGCGCGCATTGCGCCC
AGCGCCATCTGATCGTTGGCAACCAGCATCGCAGTGGGAACGATGCCCTCATTCAGCATTTGCATGGTTT
GTTGAAAACCGGACATGGCACTCCAGTCGCCTTCCCGTTCCGCTATCGGCTGAATTTGATTGCGAGTGAG
ATATTTATGCCAGCCAGCCAGACGCAGACGCGCCGAGACAGAACTTAATGGGCCCGCTAACAGCGCGATT
TGCTGGTGACCCAATGCGACCAGATGCTCCACGCCCAGTCGCGTACCGTCTTCATGGGAGAAAATAATAC
TGTTGATGGGTGTCTGGTCAGAGACATCAAGAAATAACGCCGGAACATTAGTGCAGGCAGCTTCCACAGC
AATGGCATCCTGGTCATCCAGCGGATAGTTAATGATCAGCCCACTGACGCGTTGCGCGAGAAGATTGTGC
ACCGCCGCTTTACAGGCTTCGACGCCGCTTCGTTCTACCATCGACACCACCACGCTGGCACCCAGTTGAT
CGGCGCGAGATTTAATCGCCGCGACAATTTGCGACGGCGCGTGCAGGGCCAGACTGGAGGTGGCAACGCC
AATCAGCAACGACTGTTTGCCCGCCAGTTGTTGTGCCACGCGGTTGGGAATGTAATTCAGCTCCGCCATC
GCCGCTTCCACTTTTTCCCGCGTTTTCGCAGAAACGTGGCTGGCCTGGTTCACCACGCGGGAAACGGTCT
GATAAGAGACACCGGCATACTCTGCGACATCGTATAACGTTACTGGTTTCACATTCACCACCCTGAATTG
ACTCTCTTCCGGGCGCTATCATGCCATACCGCGAAAGGTTTTGCGCCATTCGATGGTGTCCGGGATCTCG
ACGCTCTCCCTTATGCGACTCCTGCATTAGGAAGCAGCCCAGTAGTAGGTTGAGGCCGTTGAGCACCGCC
GCCGCAAGGAATGGTGCATGCAAGGAGATGGCGCCCAACAGTCCCCCGGCCACGGGGCCTGCCACCATAC
CCACGCCGAAACAAGCGCTCATGAGCCCGAAGTGGCGAGCCCGATCTTCCCCATCGGTGATGTCGGCGAT
ATAGGCGCCAGCAACCGCACCTGTGGCGCCGGTGATGCCGGCCACGATGCGTCCGGCGTAGAGGATCGAG
ATCTCGATCCCGCGAAAT
