>Addgene plasmid #127824 | pNH-TrxT-G-T136D-S15 | depositor partial sequence | sequence record 244884 | RPS15 gene with T136D mutation, plus three extra glycine at before first methionine
GGCGGCGGC
[390 nt withheld, positions 10-399]
CCCGGCATCGGGGCCGACCACTCCTCCCGCTTCATCCCTCTCAAGTAA
